>Addgene plasmid #144294 | TFORF1581 | addgene full sequence | sequence record 404167 | Addgene NGS Result
TTAATGTAGTCTTATGCAATACTCTTGTAGTCTTGCAACATGGTAACGATGAGTTAGCAACATGCCTTAC
AAGGAGAGAAAAAGCACCGTGCATGCCGATTGGTGGAAGTAAGGTGGTACGATCGTGCCTTATTAGGAAG
GCAACAGACGGGTCTGACATGGATTGGACGAACCACTGAATTGCCGCATTGCAGAGATATTGTATTTAAG
TGCCTAGCTCGATACATAAACGGGTCTCTCTGGTTAGACCAGATCTGAGCCTGGGAGCTCTCTGGCTAAC
TAGGGAACCCACTGCTTAAGCCTCAATAAAGCTTGCCTTGAGTGCTTCAAGTAGTGTGTGCCCGTCTGTT
GTGTGACTCTGGTAACTAGAGATCCCTCAGACCCTTTTAGTCAGTGTGGAAAATCTCTAGCAGTGGCGCC
CGAACAGGGACTTGAAAGCGAAAGGGAAACCAGAGGAGCTCTCTCGACGCAGGACTCGGCTTGCTGAAGC
GCGCACGGCAAGAGGCGAGGGGCGGCGACTGGTGAGTACGCCAAAAATTTTGACTAGCGGAGGCTAGAAG
GAGAGAGATGGGTGCGAGAGCGTCAGTATTAAGCGGGGGAGAATTAGATCGCGATGGGAAAAAATTCGGT
TAAGGCCAGGGGGAAAGAAAAAATATAAATTAAAACATATAGTATGGGCAAGCAGGGAGCTAGAACGATT
CGCAGTTAATCCTGGCCTGTTAGAAACATCAGAAGGCTGTAGACAAATACTGGGACAGCTACAACCATCC
CTTCAGACAGGATCAGAAGAACTTAGATCATTATATAATACAGTAGCAACCCTCTATTGTGTGCATCAAA
GGATAGAGATAAAAGACACCAAGGAAGCTTTAGACAAGATAGAGGAAGAGCAAAACAAAAGTAAGACCAC
CGCACAGCAAGCGGCCGCTGATCTTCAGACCTGGAGGAGGAGATATGAGGGACAATTGGAGAAGTGAATT
ATATAAATATAAAGTAGTAAAAATTGAACCATTAGGAGTAGCACCCACCAAGGCAAAGAGAAGAGTGGTG
CAGAGAGAAAAAAGAGCAGTGGGAATAGGAGCTTTGTTCCTTGGGTTCTTGGGAGCAGCAGGAAGCACTA
TGGGCGCAGCGTCAATGACGCTGACGGTACAGGCCAGACAATTATTGTCTGGTATAGTGCAGCAGCAGAA
CAATTTGCTGAGGGCTATTGAGGCGCAACAGCATCTGTTGCAACTCACAGTCTGGGGCATCAAGCAGCTC
CAGGCAAGAATCCTGGCTGTGGAAAGATACCTAAAGGATCAACAGCTCCTGGGGATTTGGGGTTGCTCTG
GAAAACTCATTTGCACCACTGCTGTGCCTTGGAATGCTAGTTGGAGTAATAAATCTCTGGAACAGATTTG
GAATCACACGACCTGGATGGAGTGGGACAGAGAAATTAACAATTACACAAGCTTAATACACTCCTTAATT
GAAGAATCGCAAAACCAGCAAGAAAAGAATGAACAAGAATTATTGGAATTAGATAAATGGGCAAGTTTGT
GGAATTGGTTTAACATAACAAATTGGCTGTGGTATATAAAATTATTCATAATGATAGTAGGAGGCTTGGT
AGGTTTAAGAATAGTTTTTGCTGTACTTTCTATAGTGAATAGAGTTAGGCAGGGATATTCACCATTATCG
TTTCAGACCCACCTCCCAACCCCGAGGGGACCCATGCATTGCATCTCAATTAGTCAGCAACCAGGTGTGG
AAAGTCCCCAGGCTCCCCAGCAGGCAGAAGTATGCAAAGCATGCGTCTCAATTAGTCAGCAACCATAGTC
CCGCCCCTAACTCCGCCCATCCCGCCCCTAACTCCGCCCAGTTCCGCCCATTCTCCGCCCCATGGCTGAC
TAATTTTTTTTATTTATGCAGAGGCCGAGGCCGCCTCGGCCTCTGAGCTATTCCAGAAGTAGTGAGGAGG
CTTTTTTGGAGGCCTAGGCTTTTGCAAAAAGCTTTCTAGAGGTACCACCGGAGCTTACCATGACCGAGTA
CAAGCCCACGGTGCGCCTCGCCACCCGCGACGACGTCCCCAGGGCCGTACGCACCCTCGCCGCCGCGTTC
GCCGACTACCCCGCCACGCGCCACACCGTCGATCCGGACCGCCACATCGAGCGGGTCACCGAGCTGCAAG
AACTCTTCCTCACGCGCGTCGGGCTCGACATCGGCAAGGTGTGGGTCGCGGACGACGGCGCCGCCGTGGC
GGTCTGGACCACGCCGGAGAGCGTCGAAGCGGGGGCGGTGTTCGCCGAGATCGGCCCGCGCATGGCCGAG
TTGAGCGGTTCCCGGCTGGCCGCGCAGCAACAGATGGAAGGCCTCCTGGCGCCGCACCGGCCCAAGGAGC
CCGCGTGGTTCCTGGCCACCGTCGGCGTCTCGCCCGACCACCAGGGCAAGGGTCTGGGCAGCGCCGTCGT
GCTCCCCGGAGTGGAGGCGGCCGAGCGCGCCGGGGTGCCCGCCTTCCTGGAGACCTCCGCGCCCCGCAAC
CTCCCCTTCTACGAGCGGCTCGGCTTCACCGTCACCGCCGACGTCGAGGTGCCCGAAGGACCGCGCACCT
GGTGCATGACCCGCAAGCCCGGTGCCAGTTAACGAATTCTAGATCTTGAGACAAATGGCAGTATTCATCC
ACAATTTTAAAAGAAAAGGGGGGATTGGGGGGTACAGTGCAGGGGAAAGAATAGTAGACATAATAGCAAC
AGACATACAAACTAAAGAATTACAAAAACAAATTACAAAAATTCAAAATTTTCGGGTTTATTACAGGGAC
AGCAGAGATCCACTTTGGCGCCGGCTCGAGGCCTGCAGGTGCAAAGATGGATAAAGTTTTAAACAGAGAG
GAATCTTTGCAGCTAATGGACCTTCTAGGTCTTGAAAGGAGTGGGAATTGGCTCCGGTGCCCGTCAGTGG
GCAGAGCGCACATCGCCCACAGTCCCCGAGAAGTTGGGGGGAGGGGTCGGCAATTGAACCGGTGCCTAGA
GAAGGTGGCGCGGGGTAAACTGGGAAAGTGATGTCGTGTACTGGCTCCGCCTTTTTCCCGAGGGTGGGGG
AGAACCGTATATAAGTGCAGTAGTCGCCGTGAACGTTCTTTTTCGCAACGGGTTTGCCGCCAGAACACAG
GTAAGTGCCGTGTGTGGTTCCCGCGGGCCTGGCCTCTTTACGGGTTATGGCCCTTGCGTGCCTTGAATTA
CTTCCACCTGGCTGCAGTACGTGATTCTTGATCCCGAGCTTCGGGTTGGAAGTGGGTGGGAGAGTTCGAG
GCCTTGCGCTTAAGGAGCCCCTTCGCCTCGTGCTTGAGTTGAGGCCTGGCCTGGGCGCTGGGGCCGCCGC
GTGCGAATCTGGTGGCACCTTCGCGCCTGTCTCGCTGCTTTCGATAAGTCTCTAGCCATTTAAAATTTTT
GATGACCTGCTGCGACGCTTTTTTTCTGGCAAGATAGTCTTGTAAATGCGGGCCAAGATCTGCACACTGG
TATTTCGGTTTTTGGGGCCGCGGGCGGCGACGGGGCCCGTGCGTCCCAGCGCACATGTTCGGCGAGGCGG
GGCCTGCGAGCGCGGCCACCGAGAATCGGACGGGGGTAGTCTCAAGCTGGCCGGCCTGCTCTGGTGCCTG
GCCTCGCGCCGCCGTGTATCGCCCCGCCCTGGGCGGCAAGGCTGGCCCGGTCGGCACCAGTTGCGTGAGC
GGAAAGATGGCCGCTTCCCGGCCCTGCTGCAGGGAGCTCAAAATGGAGGACGCGGCGCTCGGGAGAGCGG
GCGGGTGAGTCACCCACACAAAGGAAAAGGGCCTTTCCGTCCTCAGCCGTCGCTTCATGTGACTCCACGG
AGTACCGGGCGCCGTCCAGGCACCTCGATTAGTTCTCGAGCTTTTGGAGTACGTCGTCTTTAGGTTGGGG
GGAGGGGTTTTATGCGATGGAGTTTCCCCACACTGAGTGGGTGGAGACTGAAGTTAGGCCAGCTTGGCAC
TTGATGTAATTCTCCTTGGAATTTGCCCTTTTTGAGTTTGGATCTTGGTTCATTCTCAAGCCTCAGACAG
TGGTTCAAAGTTTTTTTCTTCCATTTCAGGTGTCGTGAGGCTAGCACCGCCACCATGGCGGCCTCGGAGG
CGGCGGCGGCGGCGGGGTCCGCGGCTCTGGCGGCGGGTGCCCGGGCCGTCCCGGCGGCCACGACAGGAGC
CGCCGCCGCCGCCTCGGGCCCGTGGGTGCCCCCGGGACCCCGACTGAGGGGCAGCCGGCCGCGGCCCGCG
GGGGCGACGCAGCAGCCCGCTGTCCCCGCGCCGCCGGCGGGGGAGCTGATCCAGCCGTCGGTGAGCGAGC
TGTCCCGGGCCGTGCGGACCAACATCCTGTGCACCGTGCGCGGCTGCGGCAAGATCCTGCCCAACAGCCC
CGCGCTCAACATGCACCTAGTCAAGAGCCACCGCCTGCAGGATGGCATAGTCAATCCAACAATAAGAAAA
GATTTGAAAACTGGACCGAAATTCTACTGCTGTCCAATTGAAGGCTGCCCCAGAGGCCCTGAGAGACCGT
TTTCTCAGTTTTCTCTCGTAAAACAGCACTTTATGAAAATGCATGCTGAGAAGAAGCACAAATGTAGTAA
GTGCAGCAATTCGTACGGTACAGAATGGGACCTGAAAAGACATGCAGAGGACTGTGGCAAGACCTTCCGG
TGCACATGCGGCTGTCCCTACGCCAGTAGAACAGCACTGCAGTCTCACATCTACCGAACTGGGCACGAGA
TACCTGCAGAACACAGGGACCCACCTAGTAAGAAAAGGAAAATGGAAAACTGTGCACAAAACCAGAAGTT
ATCCAACAAGACCATTGAATCATTGAACAACCAACCAATCCCTAGACCAGACACTCAAGAACTAGAAGCT
TCAGAAATAAAGCTAGAACCATCTTTTGAAGACTCTTGTGGCTCTAACACTGACAAGCAGACTCTTACAA
CACCACCGAGATATCCTCAGAAGTTGCTTTTACCAAAGCCCAAAGTGGCTTTGGTTAAACTACCCGTGAT
GCAGTTTTCTGTCATGCCTGTCTTTGTGCCTACAGCCGACTCCTCAGCCCAGCCTGTGGTGTTAGGTGTT
GATCAGGGCTCTGCCACAGGGGCTGTGCACTTAATGCCCTTGTCAGTAGGAACCCTGATCCTCGGCCTAG
ATTCAGAGGCTTGCTCTCTTAAGGAGAGCCTACCTCTTTTCAAAATTGCTAATCCTATTGCTGGTGAGCC
AATAAGTACTGGTGTTCAAGTGAACTTTGGTAAAAGTCCATCTAATCCTTTACAAGAACTAGGGAACACG
TGTCAAAAGAATAGCATTTCTTCAATCAACGTGCAGACAGATCTGTCTTATGCCTCACAAAACTTTATAC
CTTCTGCACAGTGGGCCACTGCTGATTCCTCTGTGTCGTCTTGTTCTCAAACTGATTTGTCGTTTGATTC
TCAAGTGTCTCTTCCCATTAGTGTTCACACTCAGACATTTTTGCCCAGCTCTAAGGTAACTTCATCTATA
GCTGCTCAGACTGATGCATTTATGGACACCTGTTTCCAGTCAGGTGGGGTCTCCAGAGAAACTCAAACCA
GTGGGATAGAAAGTCCAACGGATGACCATGTACAGATGGACCAAGCTGGAATGTGCGGAGACATTTTTGA
GAGTGTTCATTCATCATATAATGTTGCTACAGGTAACATTATAAGCAACAGTTTAGTAGCAGAGACAGTA
ACTCATAGTTTGTTACCTCAGAATGAGCCTAAGACTTTAAATCAAGATATTGAGAAATCTGCACCAATTA
TAAATTTCAGTGCACAGAATAGTATGCTTCCTTCACAGAACATGACAGATAATCAGACCCAAACCATAGA
TTTATTAAGTGATTTGGAAAACATCTTGTCAAGTAATCTGCCTGCTCAGACATTGGATCATCGTAGTCTT
TTGTCTGACACAAATCCTGGACCTGACACCCAGCTCCCATCTGGCCCAGCCCAGAACCCCGGAATCGATT
TTGATATCGAAGAGTTCTTTTCGGCCTCAAATATCCAGACTCAAACTGAAGAGAGTGAACTTAGCACCAT
GACCACCGAGCCAGTCTTGGAGTCACTGGACATAGAGACTCAAACGGACTTCTTACTCGCAGATACCTCT
GCTCAGTCCTATGGGTGTAGGGGAAATTCTAACTTCTTAGGCCTTGAGATGTTTGACACACAGACACAGA
CAGACTTAAACTTTTTCTTAGACAGTAGCCCTCATCTGCCTCTGGGAAGTATTCTGAAACACTCCAGCTT
TTCCGTGAGTACTGATTCATCTGACACAGAGACCCAAACTGAAGGAGTCTCCACTGCTAAAAATATACCT
GCTCTAGAAAGCAAAGTTCAGTTGAACAGTACAGAAACACAGACCATGAGTTCTGGGTTTGAAACCCTGG
GGAGCTTGTTCTTCACCAGCAACGAAACTCAGACAGCAATGGATGACTTTCTTCTGGCTGATCTGGCCTG
GAACACGATGGAGTCTCAGTTCAGCTCTGTAGAAACCCAGACTTCTGCGGAACCACACACAGTCTCCAAC
TTCTAGTAATGAACTAGTCCGTAACTTGAAAGTATTTCGATTTCTTGGCTTTATATATCTTGTGGAAAGG
ACGAGCATGGGCCCGTTCGCTATGTCACACGCGTTAAGTCGACAATCAACCTCTGGATTACAAAATTTGT
GAAAGATTGACTGGTATTCTTAACTATGTTGCTCCTTTTACGCTATGTGGATACGCTGCTTTAATGCCTT
TGTATCATGCTATTGCTTCCCGTATGGCTTTCATTTTCTCCTCCTTGTATAAATCCTGGTTGCTGTCTCT
TTATGAGGAGTTGTGGCCCGTTGTCAGGCAACGTGGCGTGGTGTGCACTGTGTTTGCTGACGCAACCCCC
ACTGGTTGGGGCATTGCCACCACCTGTCAGCTCCTTTCCGGGACTTTCGCTTTCCCCCTCCCTATTGCCA
CGGCGGAACTCATCGCCGCCTGCCTTGCCCGCTGCTGGACAGGGGCTCGGCTGTTGGGCACTGACAATTC
CGTGGTGTTGTCGGGGAAATCATCGTCCTTTCCTTGGCTGCTCGCCTGTGTTGCCACCTGGATTCTGCGC
GGGACGTCCTTCTGCTACGTCCCTTCGGCCCTCAATCCAGCGGACCTTCCTTCCCGCGGCCTGCTGCCGG
CTCTGCGGCCTCTTCCGCGTCTTCGCCTTCGCCCTCAGACGAGTCGGATCTCCCTTTGGGCCGCCTCCCC
GCGTCGACTTTAAGACCAATGACTTACAAGGCAGCTGTAGATCTTAGCCACTTTTTAAAAGAAAAGGGGG
GACTGGAAGGGCTAATTCACTCCCAACGAAGACAAGATCTGCTTTTTGCTTGTACTGGGTCTCTCTGGTT
AGACCAGATCTGAGCCTGGGAGCTCTCTGGCTAACTAGGGAACCCACTGCTTAAGCCTCAATAAAGCTTG
CCTTGAGTGCTTCAAGTAGTGTGTGCCCGTCTGTTGTGTGACTCTGGTAACTAGAGATCCCTCAGACCCT
TTTAGTCAGTGTGGAAAATCTCTAGCAGTACGTATAGTAGTTCATGTCATCTTATTATTCAGTATTTATA
ACTTGCAAAGAAATGAATATCAGAGAGTGAGAGGAACTTGTTTATTGCAGCTTATAATGGTTACAAATAA
AGCAATAGCATCACAAATTTCACAAATAAAGCATTTTTTTCACTGCATTCTAGTTGTGGTTTGTCCAAAC
TCATCAATGTATCTTATCATGTCTGGCTCTAGCTATCCCGCCCCTAACTCCGCCCATCCCGCCCCTAACT
CCGCCCAGTTCCGCCCATTCTCCGCCCCATGGCTGACTAATTTTTTTTATTTATGCAGAGGCCGAGGCCG
CCTCGGCCTCTGAGCTATTCCAGAAGTAGTGAGGAGGCTTTTTTGGAGGCCTAGGGACGTACCCAATTCG
CCCTATAGTGAGTCGTATTACGCGCGCTCACTGGCCGTCGTTTTACAACGTCGTGACTGGGAAAACCCTG
GCGTTACCCAACTTAATCGCCTTGCAGCACATCCCCCTTTCGCCAGCTGGCGTAATAGCGAAGAGGCCCG
CACCGATCGCCCTTCCCAACAGTTGCGCAGCCTGAATGGCGAATGGG
[124 nt withheld, positions 8168-8291]
C
[91 nt withheld, positions 8293-8383]
A
[49 nt withheld, positions 8385-8433]
CCTTTGACGTTGGAGTCCACGTTCTTT
[37 nt withheld, positions 8461-8497]
ACCCTATCTCGGTCTATTCTTTTGATTTATAAGGGATTTTGCCGATTTCGGCCTATTGGTTAAAAAATGA
GCTGATTTAACAAAAATTTAACGCGAATTTTAACAAAATATTAACGCTTACAATTTAGGTGGCACTTTTC
GGGGAAATGTGCGCGGAACCCCTATTTGTTTATTTTTCTAAATACATTCAAATATGTATCCGCTCATGAG
ACAATAACCCTGATAAATGCTTCAATAATATTGAAAAAGGAAGAGTATGAGTATTCAACATTTCCGTGTC
GCCCTTATTCCCTTTTTTGCGGCATTTTGCCTTCCTGTTTTTGCTCACCCAGAAACGCTGGTGAAAGTAA
AAGATGCTGAAGATCAGTTGGGTGCACGAGTGGGTTACATCGAACTGGATCTCAACAGCGGTAAGATCCT
TGAGAGTTTTCGCCCCGAAGAACGTTTTCCAATGATGAGCACTTTTAAAGTTCTGCTATGTGGCGCGGTA
TTATCCCGTATTGACGCCGGGCAAGAGCAACTCGGTCGCCGCATACACTATTCTCAGAATGACTTGGTTG
AGTACTCACCAGTCACAGAAAAGCATCTTACGGATGGCATGACAGTAAGAGAATTATGCAGTGCTGCCAT
AACCATGAGTGATAACACTGCGGCCAACTTACTTCTGACAACGATCGGAGGACCGAAGGAGCTAACCGCT
TTTTTGCACAACATGGGGGATCATGTAACTCGCCTTGATCGTTGGGAACCGGAGCTGAATGAAGCCATAC
CAAACGACGAGCGTGACACCACGATGCCTGTAGCAATGGCAACAACGTTGCGCAAACTATTAACTGGCGA
ACTACTTACTCTAGCTTCCCGGCAACAATTAATAGACTGGATGGAGGCGGATAAAGTTGCAGGACCACTT
CTGCGCTCGGCCCTTCCGGCTGGCTGGTTTATTGCTGATAAATCTGGAGCCGGTGAGCGTGGGTCTCGCG
GTATCATTGCAGCACTGGGGCCAGATGGTAAGCCCTCCCGTATCGTAGTTATCTACACGACGGGGAGTCA
GGCAACTATGGATGAACGAAATAGACAGATCGCTGAGATAGGTGCCTCACTGATTAAGCATTGGTAACTG
TCAGACCAAGTTTACTCATATATACTTTAGATTGATTTAAAACTTCATTTTTAATTTAAAAGGATCTAGG
TGAAGATCCTTTTTGATAATCTCATGACCAAAATCCCTTAACGTGAGTTTTCGTTCCACTGAGCGTCAGA
CCCCGTAGAAAAGATCAAAGGATCTTCTTGAGATCCTTTTTTTCTGCGCGTAATCTGCTGCTTGCAAACA
AAAAAACCACCGCTACCAGCGGTGGTTTGTTTGCCGGATCAAGAGCTACCAACTCTTTTTCCGAAGGTAA
CTGGCTTCAGCAGAGCGCAGATACCAAATACTGTTCTTCTAGTGTAGCCGTAGTTAGGCCACCACTTCAA
GAACTCTGTAGCACCGCCTACATACCTCGCTCTGCTAATCCTGTTACCAGTGGCTGCTGCCAGTGGCGAT
AAGTCGTGTCTTACCGGGTTGGACTCAAGACGATAGTTACCGGATAAGGCGCAGCGGTCGGGCTGAACGG
GGGGTTCGTGCACACAGCCCAGCTTGGAGCGAACGACCTACACCGAACTGAGATACCTACAGCGTGAGCT
ATGAGAAAGCGCCACGCTTCCCGAAGGGAGAAAGGCGGACAGGTATCCGGTAAGCGGCAGGGTCGGAACA
GGAGAGCGCACGAGGGAGCTTCCAGGGGGAAACGCCTGGTATCTTTATAGTCCTGTCGGGTTTCGCCACC
TCTGACTTGAGCGTCGATTTTTGTGATGCTCGTCAGGGGGGCGGAGCCTATGGAAAAACGCCAGCAACGC
GGCCTTTTTACGGTTCCTGGCCTTTTGCTGGCCTTTTGCTCACATGTTCTTTCCTGCGTTATCCCCTGAT
TCTGTGGATAACCGTATTACCGCCTTTGAGTGAGCTGATACCGCTCGCCGCAGCCGAACGACCGAGCGCA
GCGAGTCAGTGAGCGAGGAAGCGGAAGAGCGCCCAATACGCAAACCGCCTCTCCCCGCGCGTTGGCCGAT
TCATTAATGCAGCTGGCACGACAGGTTTCCCGACTGGAAAGCGGGCAGTGAGCGCAACGCAATTAATGTG
AGTTAGCTCACTCATTAGGCACCCCAGGCTTTACACTTTATGCTTCCGGCTCGTATGTTGTGTGGAATTG
TGAGCGGATAACAATTTCACACAGGAAACAGCTATGACCATGATTACGCCAAGCGCGCAATTAACCCTCA
CTAAAGGGAACAAAAGCTGGAGCTGCAAGC
Features (pLannotate 1.2.2; 33 found; start..end, strand, type, name):
      5..231     +  promoter       RSV promoter: Rous sarcoma virus enhancer/promoter
    232..412     +  LTR            5' LTR (truncated): truncated 5' long terminal repeat (LTR) from HIV-1
    459..584     +  misc_feature   HIV-1 Ψ: packaging signal of human immunodeficiency virus type 1
    568..931     +  CDS            HIV-1 gag (fragment): gag protein from human immunodeficiency virus 1; gag
   1077..1310    +  misc_feature   RRE: The Rev response element (RRE) of HIV-1 allows for Rev-dependent mRNA export from the nucleus to the cytoplasm.
   1687..1713    +  CDS            Rev (fragment): human immunodeficiency virus 1 (HIV-1) Rev protein; rev; enhances nuclear export of unspliced and incompletely spliced viral mRNAs
   1720..1743    +  promoter       SV40 promoter (fragment): SV40 early promoter
   1744..1815    +  promoter       SV40 promoter (fragment): SV40 enhancer and early promoter
   1839..1974    +  rep_origin     SV40 ori: SV40 origin of replication
   2020..2616    +  CDS            PuroR (fragment): puromycin N-acetyltransferase; pac from Streptomyces; confers resistance to puromycin
   2665..2782    +  misc_feature   cPPT/CTS: central polypurine tract and central termination sequence of HIV-1
   2847..2913    +  CDS            small t antigen (fragment): SV40 (simian virus 40) small t antigen
   2920..4098    +  promoter       EF-1α promoter: strong constitutive promoter for human elongation factor EF-1α
   4127..4145    +  promoter       chicken β-actin promoter (fragment): contains a 21-bp deletion relative to the standard chicken β-actin promoter
   4199..4216    -  promoter       chicken β-actin promoter (fragment): contains a 21-bp deletion relative to the standard chicken β-actin promoter
   4214..6583    +  CDS            ATMIN: ATMIN_HUMAN - Also known as KIAA0431, ZNF822. Experimental evidence at protein level: Swiss-Prot protein existence level 1. Transcription factor. Plays a crucial role in cell survival and RAD51 foci formation in response to methylating DNA damage. Involved in regulating the activity of ATM in the absence of DNA damage. May play a role in stabilizing ATM. Binds to the DYNLL1 promoter and activates its transcription. From Homo sapiens (Human).
   6599..6652    +  promoter       U6 promoter (fragment): RNA polymerase III promoter for human U6 snRNA
   6694..7282    +  misc_feature   WPRE: woodchuck hepatitis virus posttranscriptional regulatory element
   7333..7352    +  misc_feature   cPPT/CTS (fragment): central polypurine tract and central termination sequence of HIV-1
   7354..7587    +  LTR            3' LTR (ΔU3): self-inactivating 3' long terminal repeat (LTR) from HIV-1
   7665..7786    +  polyA_signal   SV40 poly(A) signal: SV40 polyadenylation signal
   7826..7961    +  rep_origin     SV40 ori: SV40 origin of replication
   7982..8000    -  promoter       T7 promoter: promoter for bacteriophage T7 RNA polymerase
   8008..8163    +  CDS            lacZα (fragment): LacZα fragment of β-galactosidase; lacZ fragment
   8168..8596    +  rep_origin     f1 ori (sequence partly withheld): f1 bacteriophage origin of replication; arrow indicates direction of (+) strand synthesis
   8649..8753    +  promoter       AmpR promoter: bla
   8754..9614    +  CDS            AmpR: β-lactamase; bla; confers resistance to ampicillin, carbenicillin, and related antibiotics
   9785..10373   +  rep_origin     ori: high-copy-number ColE1/pMB1/pBR322/pUC origin of replication
  10556..10648   +  CDS            lacI (fragment): lac repressor; lacI; The lac repressor binds to the lac operator to inhibit transcription in E. coli. This inhibition can be relieved by adding lactose or isopropyl-β-D-thiogalactopyranoside (IPTG).
  10661..10682   +  protein_bind   CAP binding site: CAP binding activates transcription in the presence of cAMP. E. coli catabolite activator protein
  10697..10727   +  promoter       lac promoter: promoter for the E. coli lac operon
  10731..10753   +  protein_bind   lac operator (fragment): The lac repressor binds to the lac operator to inhibit transcription in E. coli. This inhibition can be relieved by adding lactose or isopropyl-β-D-thiogalactopyranoside (IPTG). lac repressor encoded by lacI
  10796..10814   +  promoter       T3 promoter: promoter for bacteriophage T3 RNA polymerase
