[The description below was written by a language model from this plasmid's Addgene catalogue record and pLannotate feature annotations shown in this document.]
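Description:
TFORF1581 is a lentiviral mammalian expression plasmid built on the pLX_TRC317 backbone. It belongs to a barcoded library of human transcription factor open reading frames and carries the ORF for human ATMIN (also known as ASCIZ or ZNF822). ATMIN is a zinc-finger transcription factor that regulates ATM activity, contributes to the response to methylating DNA damage, and activates DYNLL1 transcription. In bacteria the plasmid replicates from a high-copy ColE1/pUC-type origin and is selected with ampicillin through the β-lactamase gene. An f1 origin and lac/T7/T3 remnants from the cloning backbone are also annotated. The depositor warns that the plasmid can recombine, a common problem for LTR-containing vectors.

The viral portion has a third-generation, self-inactivating layout. An RSV promoter drives a truncated HIV-1 5' LTR, followed by the Ψ packaging signal, a gag fragment, the RRE for Rev-dependent export of the genomic RNA, and a cPPT/CTS element. The 3' LTR carries the ΔU3 deletion and is followed by an SV40 polyadenylation signal. Between the LTRs there are two expression units. An SV40 early promoter drives the puromycin N-acetyltransferase gene, which allows selection of transduced cells. Downstream, the EF-1α promoter drives the ATMIN coding sequence, and a WPRE follows it to increase transcript stability and expression. The record states that each library member has a unique 24-bp barcode, but the feature table does not annotate it, so its position is not established. Several short hits, such as the chicken β-actin and U6 promoter fragments, are probably annotation artefacts and not functional elements. The construct is intended for overexpressing ATMIN in transduced mammalian cells, alone or in pooled screens where the barcode identifies the transcription factor, for example in directed-differentiation studies.
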