Addgene plasmid #144294: TFORF1581
Purpose: Lentiviral vector for overexpressing transcription factor ORFs with unique 24-bp barcodes. Barcodes facilitate identification of transcription factors in pooled screens.
Depositing lab: Feng Zhang. Depositing organization: Broad Institute. Publication: A transcription factor atlas of directed differentiation. Joung J, Ma S, Tay T, Geiger-Schuller KR, Kirchgatterer PC, Verdine VK, Guo B, Arias-Garcia MA, Allen WE, Singh A, Kuksenko O, Abudayyeh OO, Gootenberg JS, Fu Z, Macrae RK, Buenrostro JD, Regev A, Zhang F. Cell. 2023 Jan 5;186(1):209-229.e26. doi: 10.1016/j.cell.2022.11.026. PubMed 36608654.
Backbone
  Vector backbone: pLX_TRC317
  Backbone manufacturer: Broad Institute Genetic Perturbation Platform
  Backbone size w/o insert (bp): 8264
  Vector type: Mammalian Expression, Lentiviral
  Selectable markers: Puromycin
Growth in bacteria
  Bacterial resistance: Ampicillin, 100 μg/mL
  Growth temperature: 37°C
  Growth strain: NEB Stable
  Copy number: High Copy
Gene/Insert
  Gene/Insert name: ATMIN
  Species: H. sapiens (human)
  Insert size (bp): 2573
  Entrez Gene: ATMIN (a.k.a. ASCIZ, ZNF822)
  Promoter: EF1a
  Cloning method: Unknown
  Sequencing primers: 5′ GGGTGGAGACTGAAGTTAGGCCAG; 3′ CACATAGCGTAAAAGGAGCAACATAG
Terms and licenses: Academic/Nonprofit Terms; Industry Terms: Not Available to Industry
Depositor comments: NM_015251,ENST00000299575 . The transcription factor ORF portion of this plasmid was synthesized by Genewiz. Please test multiple small colonies in case of plasmid recombination. To make this collection available in a timely manner, a portion of this collection was not fully sequenced by Addgene. If an Addgene verified full plasmid sequence is not available, please contact us prior to placing an order to request the full sequence.
How to cite: TFORF1581 was a gift from Feng Zhang (Addgene plasmid # 144294 ; http://n2t.net/addgene:144294 ; RRID:Addgene_144294)
