>Addgene plasmid #144294 | TFORF1581 | depositor partial sequence | sequence record 284997 | Insert
ACCGCCACCATGGCGGCCTCGGAGGCGGCGGCGGCGGCGGGGTCCGCGGCTCTGGCGGCGGGTGCCCGGG
CCGTCCCGGCGGCCACGACAGGAGCCGCCGCCGCCGCCTCGGGCCCGTGGGTGCCCCCGGGACCCCGACT
GAGGGGCAGCCGGCCGCGGCCCGCGGGGGCGACGCAGCAGCCCGCTGTCCCCGCGCCGCCGGCGGGGGAG
CTGATCCAGCCGTCGGTGAGCGAGCTGTCCCGGGCCGTGCGGACCAACATCCTGTGCACCGTGCGCGGCT
GCGGCAAGATCCTGCCCAACAGCCCCGCGCTCAACATGCACCTAGTCAAGAGCCACCGCCTGCAGGATGG
CATAGTCAATCCAACAATAAGAAAAGATTTGAAAACTGGACCGAAATTCTACTGCTGTCCAATTGAAGGC
TGCCCCAGAGGCCCTGAGAGACCGTTTTCTCAGTTTTCTCTCGTAAAACAGCACTTTATGAAAATGCATG
CTGAGAAGAAGCACAAATGTAGTAAGTGCAGCAATTCGTACGGTACAGAATGGGACCTGAAAAGACATGC
AGAGGACTGTGGCAAGACCTTCCGGTGCACATGCGGCTGTCCCTACGCCAGTAGAACAGCACTGCAGTCT
CACATCTACCGAACTGGGCACGAGATACCTGCAGAACACAGGGACCCACCTAGTAAGAAAAGGAAAATGG
AAAACTGTGCACAAAACCAGAAGTTATCCAACAAGACCATTGAATCATTGAACAACCAACCAATCCCTAG
ACCAGACACTCAAGAACTAGAAGCTTCAGAAATAAAGCTAGAACCATCTTTTGAAGACTCTTGTGGCTCT
AACACTGACAAGCAGACTCTTACAACACCACCGAGATATCCTCAGAAGTTGCTTTTACCAAAGCCCAAAG
TGGCTTTGGTTAAACTACCCGTGATGCAGTTTTCTGTCATGCCTGTCTTTGTGCCTACAGCCGACTCCTC
AGCCCAGCCTGTGGTGTTAGGTGTTGATCAGGGCTCTGCCACAGGGGCTGTGCACTTAATGCCCTTGTCA
GTAGGAACCCTGATCCTCGGCCTAGATTCAGAGGCTTGCTCTCTTAAGGAGAGCCTACCTCTTTTCAAAA
TTGCTAATCCTATTGCTGGTGAGCCAATAAGTACTGGTGTTCAAGTGAACTTTGGTAAAAGTCCATCTAA
TCCTTTACAAGAACTAGGGAACACGTGTCAAAAGAATAGCATTTCTTCAATCAACGTGCAGACAGATCTG
TCTTATGCCTCACAAAACTTTATACCTTCTGCACAGTGGGCCACTGCTGATTCCTCTGTGTCGTCTTGTT
CTCAAACTGATTTGTCGTTTGATTCTCAAGTGTCTCTTCCCATTAGTGTTCACACTCAGACATTTTTGCC
CAGCTCTAAGGTAACTTCATCTATAGCTGCTCAGACTGATGCATTTATGGACACCTGTTTCCAGTCAGGT
GGGGTCTCCAGAGAAACTCAAACCAGTGGGATAGAAAGTCCAACGGATGACCATGTACAGATGGACCAAG
CTGGAATGTGCGGAGACATTTTTGAGAGTGTTCATTCATCATATAATGTTGCTACAGGTAACATTATAAG
CAACAGTTTAGTAGCAGAGACAGTAACTCATAGTTTGTTACCTCAGAATGAGCCTAAGACTTTAAATCAA
GATATTGAGAAATCTGCACCAATTATAAATTTCAGTGCACAGAATAGTATGCTTCCTTCACAGAACATGA
CAGATAATCAGACCCAAACCATAGATTTATTAAGTGATTTGGAAAACATCTTGTCAAGTAATCTGCCTGC
TCAGACATTGGATCATCGTAGTCTTTTGTCTGACACAAATCCTGGACCTGACACCCAGCTCCCATCTGGC
CCAGCCCAGAACCCCGGAATCGATTTTGATATCGAAGAGTTCTTTTCGGCCTCAAATATCCAGACTCAAA
CTGAAGAGAGTGAACTTAGCACCATGACCACCGAGCCAGTCTTGGAGTCACTGGACATAGAGACTCAAAC
GGACTTCTTACTCGCAGATACCTCTGCTCAGTCCTATGGGTGTAGGGGAAATTCTAACTTCTTAGGCCTT
GAGATGTTTGACACACAGACACAGACAGACTTAAACTTTTTCTTAGACAGTAGCCCTCATCTGCCTCTGG
GAAGTATTCTGAAACACTCCAGCTTTTCCGTGAGTACTGATTCATCTGACACAGAGACCCAAACTGAAGG
AGTCTCCACTGCTAAAAATATACCTGCTCTAGAAAGCAAAGTTCAGTTGAACAGTACAGAAACACAGACC
ATGAGTTCTGGGTTTGAAACCCTGGGGAGCTTGTTCTTCACCAGCAACGAAACTCAGACAGCAATGGATG
ACTTTCTTCTGGCTGATCTGGCCTGGAACACGATGGAGTCTCAGTTCAGCTCTGTAGAAACCCAGACTTC
TGCGGAACCACACACAGTCTCCAACTTCTAGTAATGAACTAGTCCGTAACTTGAAAGTATTTCGATTTCT
TGGCTTTATATATCTTGTGGAAAGGACGAGCATGGGCCCGTTCGCTATGTCAC
