>Addgene plasmid #144294 | TFORF1581 | depositor partial sequence | sequence record 284998 | Barcode
GCATGGGCCCGTTCGCTATGTCAC
